>Addgene plasmid #47820 | pFAB3989 | depositor full sequence | sequence record 68353 | Full Sequence
TCAGATAAAATATTTCTAGATTTCAGTGCAATTTATCTCTTCAAATGTAGCACCTGAAGTCAGCCCCATA
CGATATAAGTTGTTACTAGTGCTTGGATTCTCACCAATAAAAAACGCCCGGCGGCAACCGAGCGTTCTGA
ACAAATCCAGATGGAGTTCTGAGGTCATTACTGGATCTATCAACAGGAGTCCAAGCGAGCTCTCGAACCC
CAGAGTCCCGCTCAGAAGAACTCGTCAAGAAGGCGATAGAAGGCGATGCGCTGCGAATCGGGAGCGGCGA
TACCGTAAAGCACGAGGAAGCGGTCAGCCCATTCGCCGCCAAGCTCTTCAGCAATATCACGGGTAGCCAA
CGCTATGTCCTGATAGCGGTCCGCCACACCCAGCCGGCCACAGTCGATGAATCCAGAAAAGCGGCCATTT
TCCACCATGATATTCGGCAAGCAGGCATCGCCATGGGTCACGACGAGATCCTCGCCGTCGGGCATGCGCG
CCTTGAGCCTGGCGAACAGTTCGGCTGGCGCGAGCCCCTGATGCTCTTCGTCCAGATCATCCTGATCGAC
AAGACCGGCTTCCATCCGAGTACGTGCTCGCTCGATGCGATGTTTCGCTTGGTGGTCGAATGGGCAGGTA
GCCGGATCAAGCGTATGCAGCCGCCGCATTGCATCAGCCATGATGGATACTTTCTCGGCAGGAGCAAGGT
GAGATGACAGGAGATCCTGCCCCGGCACTTCGCCCAATAGCAGCCAGTCCCTTCCCGCTTCAGTGACAAC
GTCGAGCACAGCTGCGCAAGGAACGCCCGTCGTGGCCAGCCACGATAGCCGCGCTGCCTCGTCCTGCAGT
TCATTCAGGGCACCGGACAGGTCGGTCTTGACAAAAAGAACCGGGCGCCCCTGCGCTGACAGCCGGAACA
CGGCGGCATCAGAGCAGCCGATTGTCTGTTGTGCCCAGTCATAGCCGAATAGCCTCTCCACCCAAGCGGC
CGGAGAACCTGCGTGCAATCCATCTTGTTCAATCATGCGAAACGATCCTCATCCTGTCTCTTGATCAGAT
CATGATCCCCTGCGCCATCAGATCCTTGGCGGCAAGAAAGCCATCCAGTTTACTTTGCAGGGCTTCCCAA
CCTTACCAGAGGGCGCCCCAGCTGGCAATTCCGACGTCGAATTCAAAAGATCTTAAGTAAGTAAGAGTAT
ACGTATATCGGCTAATAACGTATTAAGGCGCTTCGGCGCCTTTTTTTATGGGGGTATTTTCATCCCAATC
CACACGTCCAACGCACAGCAAACACCACGTCGACCCTATCAGCTGCGTGCTTTCTATGAGTCGTTGCTGC
ATAACTTGACAATTAATCATCCGGCTCGTATAATGTGTGGAGGGCCCAAGTTCACTTAAAAAGGAGATCA
ACAATGAAAGCAATTTTCGTACTGAAACATCTTAATCATGCAATGGAGGCTTTCTAATGGCGAGTAGCGA
AGACGTTATCAAAGAGTTCATGCGTTTCAAAGTTCGTATGGAAGGTTCCGTTAACGGTCACGAGTTCGAA
ATCGAAGGTGAAGGTGAAGGTCGTCCGTACGAAGGTACCCAGACCGCTAAACTGAAAGTTACCAAAGGTG
GTCCGCTGCCGTTCGCTTGGGACATCCTGTCCCCGCAGTTCCAGTACGGTTCCAAAGCTTACGTTAAACA
CCCGGCTGACATCCCGGACTACCTGAAACTGTCCTTCCCGGAAGGTTTCAAATGGGAACGTGTTATGAAC
TTCGAAGACGGTGGTGTTGTTACCGTTACCCAGGACTCCTCCCTGCAAGACGGTGAGTTCATCTACAAAG
TTAAACTGCGTGGTACCAACTTCCCGTCCGACGGTCCGGTTATGCAGAAAAAAACCATGGGTTGGGAAGC
TTCCACCGAACGTATGTACCCGGAAGACGGTGCTCTGAAAGGTGAAATCAAAATGCGTCTGAAACTGAAA
GACGGTGGTCACTACGACGCTGAAGTTAAAACCACCTACATGGCTAAAAAACCGGTTCAGCTGCCGGGTG
CTTACAAAACCGACATCAAACTGGACATCACCTCCCACAACGAAGACTACACCATCGTTGAACAGTACGA
ACGTGCTGAAGGTCGTCACTCCACCGGTGCTTAAGGATCGGTTGTCGAGTAAGGATCTCCAGGCATCAAA
TAAAACGAAAGGCTCAGTCGAAAGACTGGGCCTTTCGTTTTATCTGTTGTTTGTCGGTGAACGCTCTCTA
CTAGAGTCACACTGGCTCACCTTCGGGTGGGCCTTTCTGCGTTTATAGGATCCTAACTCGAGCCTAGGGA
TATATTCCGCTTCCTCGCTCACTGACTCGCTACGCTCGGTCGTTCGACTGCGGCGAGCGGAAATGGCTTA
CGAACGGGGCGGAGATTTCCTGGAAGATGCCAGGAAGATACTTAACAGGGAAGTGAGAGGGCCGCGGCAA
AGCCGTTTTTCCATAGGCTCCGCCCCCCTGACAAGCATCACGAAATCTGACGCTCAAATCAGTGGTGGCG
AAACCCGACAGGACTATAAAGATACCAGGCGTTTCCCCCTGGCGGCTCCCTCGTGCGCTCTCCTGTTCCT
GCCTTTCGGTTTACCGGTGTCATTCCGCTGTTATGGCCGCGTTTGTCTCATTCCACGCCTGACACTCAGT
TCCGGGTAGGCAGTTCGCTCCAAGCTGGACTGTATGCACGAACCCCCCGTTCAGTCCGACCGCTGCGCCT
TATCCGGTAACTATCGTCTTGAGTCCAACCCGGAAAGACATGCAAAAGCACCACTGGCAGCAGCCACTGG
TAATTGATTTAGAGGAGTTAGTCTTGAAGTCATGCGCCGGTTAAGGCTAAACTGAAAGGACAAGTTTTGG
TGACTGCGCTCCTCCAAGCCAGTTACCTCGGTTCAAAGAGTTGGTAGCTCAGAGAACCTTCGAAAAACCG
CCCTGCAAGGCGGTTTTTTCGTTTTCAGAGCAAGAGATTACGCGCAGACCAAAACGATCTCAAGAAGATC
ATCTTATTAA
Features (pLannotate 1.2.2; 9 found; start..end, strand, type, name):
     97..191     -  terminator     lambda t0 terminator: transcription terminator from phage lambda
    225..1016    -  CDS            neo: KKA2_KLEPN - Also known as kan, nptII. Experimental evidence at protein level: Swiss-Prot protein existence level 1. Resistance to kanamycin, neomycin, paromomycin, ribostamycin, butirosin and gentamicin B. From Klebsiella pneumoniae.
   1048..1152    -  CDS            tnpA (fragment): TN5P_ECOLX - Also known as tnp. Experimental evidence at protein level: Swiss-Prot protein existence level 1. Mediates transposition of transposon Tn5 by a 'cut and paste' mechanism. First, the monomeric transposase binds the 19 bp inverted DNA repeats flanking the transposon. Then, dimerization of the DNA- bound transposase creates a synaptic DNA complex. After nicking of the first DNA strand, excision of the transposon proceeds through a series of intermediates. The transposase then mediates the insertion of the transposon at a new site by strand transfer. The activity of the wild- type tran
   1336..1365    +  promoter       trc promoter: strong E. coli promoter; hybrid between the trp and lac UV5 promoters
   1457..2134    +  CDS            mRFP1: monomeric derivative of DsRed (Campbell et al., 2002)
   2167..2238    +  terminator     rrnB T1 terminator: transcription terminator T1 from the E. coli rrnB gene
   2254..2281    +  terminator     T7Te terminator: phage T7 early transcription terminator
   2315..2370    -  rep_origin     RSF ori (fragment): Plasmids containing the RSF 1030 origin of replication can be propagated in E. coli cells that contain additional plasmids with compatible origins.
   2458..3003    -  rep_origin     p15A ori: Plasmids containing the medium-copy-number p15A origin of replication can be propagated in E. coli cells that contain a second plasmid with the ColE1 origin.
