[The description below was written by a language model from this plasmid's Addgene catalogue record and pLannotate feature annotations shown in this document.]
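Description:
pFAB3989 is a small (about 3 kb) bacterial expression and synthetic biology plasmid from the BIOFAB collection, built on the pFAB1781 backbone and used as a red fluorescent reporter for one specific pairing of transcription and translation initiation elements. It is propagated in E. coli (the record lists strain BW25113) under kanamycin selection, conferred by a Tn5-derived neo/nptII gene that is followed by a lambda t0 terminator; a short tnpA fragment next to it is most likely a remnant of the Tn5 source. Replication relies on a p15A origin. This origin is usually described as medium copy, although the catalogue entry lists the plasmid as high copy. A short hit annotated as an RSF ori fragment also appears nearby.

The payload is a 124 bp synthetic insert combining promoter 14 (P14, apFAB154) with bicistronic design element 13 (BCD13, apFAB691), placed upstream of the mRFP1 coding sequence. The automated annotation labels a 30 bp stretch in this region as a trc promoter, which probably reflects sequence similarity of the synthetic promoter rather than a separate element. The gap between it and the mRFP1 start is consistent with the position of the BCD. A BCD is a translation initiation element in which a short leader cistron is translationally coupled to the gene of interest, intended to make expression less dependent on the downstream coding sequence. Transcription of the reporter ends at tandem rrnB T1 and T7Te terminators.

RFP fluorescence serves as the readout of promoter/BCD strength. This combination scored 96.71 arbitrary units, within a range of 6.14 to 634.54 across the set, placing it toward the lower-middle of the series.
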