Addgene plasmid #47820: pFAB3989
Purpose: BIOFAB RFP reporter plasmid for measuring promoter 14 + BCD13 efficiency.
Depositing lab: Drew Endy. Depositing organization: Stanford University. Publication: Precise and reliable gene expression via standard transcription and translation initiation elements. Mutalik VK, Guimaraes JC, Cambray G, Lam C, Christoffersen MJ, Mai QA, Tran AB, Paull M, Keasling JD, Arkin AP, Endy D. Nat Methods. 2013 Apr;10(4):354-60. doi: 10.1038/nmeth.2404. Epub 2013 Mar 10. PubMed 23474465.
Backbone
  Vector backbone: pFAB1781
  Backbone size w/o insert (bp): 3000
  Vector type: Bacterial Expression, Synthetic Biology
Growth in bacteria
  Bacterial resistance: Kanamycin, 50 μg/mL
  Growth temperature: 37°C
  Growth strain: BW25113
  Copy number: High Copy
Gene/Insert
  Gene/Insert name: promoter 14 and BCD13 (alt name: P14, apFAB154 and BCD13, apFAB691)
  Species: Synthetic
  Insert size (bp): 124
  Promoter: see insert
  Cloning method: Unknown
  Sequencing primers: 5′ Neo-R; 3′ p15A-R
Terms and licenses: Academic/Nonprofit Terms; Industry Terms: Not Available to Industry
Depositor comments: RFP fluorescence (Arbitrary Units, AU) is used to measure the efficiency of the promoter/BCD combination. Promoter/BCD combinations ranged from a low score of 6.14 to a high score of 634.54. The score for this combination was: 96.71
How to cite: pFAB3989 was a gift from Drew Endy (Addgene plasmid # 47820 ; http://n2t.net/addgene:47820 ; RRID:Addgene_47820)
