>Addgene plasmid #47820 | pFAB3989 | addgene partial sequence | sequence record 69876 | Neo-R 5'-GCCCAGTCATAGCCGAATAG-3'
CCATCTTGTTCAATCATGCGAAACGATCCTCATCCTGTCTCTTGATCAGATCATGATCCCCTGCGCCATC
AGATCCTTGGCGGCAAGAAAGCCATCCAGTTTACTTTGCAGGGCTTCCCAACCTTACCAGAGGGCGCCCC
AGCTGGCAATTCCGACGTCGAATTCAAAAGATCTTAAGTAAGTAAGAGTATACGTATATCGGCTAATAAC
GTATTAAGGCGCTTCGGCGCCTTTTTTTATGGGGGTATTTTCATCCCAATCCACACGTCCAACGCACAGC
AAACACCACGTCGACCCTATCAGCTGCGTGCTTTCTATGAGTCGTTGCTGCATAACTTGACAATTAATCA
TCCGGCTCGTATAATGTGTGGAGGGCCCAAGTTCACTTAAAAAGGAGATCAACAATGAAAGCAATTTTCG
TACTGAAACATCTTAATCATGCAATGGAGGCTTTCTAATGGCGAGTAGCGAAGACGTTATCAAAGAGTTC
ATGCGTTTCAAAGTTCGTATGGAAGGTTCCGTTAACGGTCACGAGTTCGAAATCGAAGGTGAAGGTGAAG
GTCGTCCGTACGAAGGTACCCAGACCGCTAAACTGAAAGTTACCAAAGGTGGTCCGCTGCCGTTCGCTTG
GGACATCCTGTCCCCGCAGTTCCAGTACGGTTCCAAAGCTTACGTTAAACACCCGGCTGACATCCCGGAC
TACCTGAAACTGTCCTTCCCGGAAGGTTTCAAATGGGAACGTGTTATGAACTTCGAAGACGGTGGTGTTG
TTACCGTTACCCAGGACTCCTCCCTGCAAGACGGTGAGTTCATCTACAAAGTTAAACTGCGTGGTACCAA
CTTCCCGTCCGACGGTCCGGTTATGCAGAAAAAAACCATGGGTTGGGAAGCTTCCACCGAACGTATGTAC
CCGGAAGACGGTGCTCTGA
